Addgene plasmid #98615: pENTR-2B-Gata4
Purpose: Gateway entry vector for Gata4
Depositing lab: Richard Harvey. Depositing organization: Victor Chang Cardiac Research Institute. Publication: NKX2-5 mutations causative for congenital heart disease retain functionality and are directed to hundreds of targets. Bouveret R, Waardenberg AJ, Schonrock N, Ramialison M, Doan T, de Jong D, Bondue A, Kaur G, Mohamed S, Fonoudi H, Chen CM, Wouters MA, Bhattacharya S, Plachta N, Dunwoodie SL, Chapman G, Blanpain C, Harvey RP. Elife. 2015 Jul 6;4. doi: 10.7554/eLife.06942. PubMed 26146939.
Backbone
  Vector backbone: pENTR 2B
  Backbone manufacturer: Invitrogen
  Backbone size w/o insert (bp): 2718
  Vector type: Entry Vector
Growth in bacteria
  Bacterial resistance: Kanamycin, 50 μg/mL
  Growth temperature: 37°C
  Growth strain: NEB Stable
  Copy number: High Copy
Gene/Insert
  Gene/Insert name: Gata4
  Species: M. musculus (mouse)
  Insert size (bp): 1326
  Entrez Gene: Gata4 (a.k.a. Gata-4)
  Cloning method: Restriction Enzyme; 5′ cloning site KpnI (unknown if destroyed); 3′ cloning site XhoI (unknown if destroyed)
Terms and licenses: Academic/Nonprofit Terms; Industry Terms: Not Available to Industry
Depositor comments: Insert contains Kozak sequence and no stop codon
How to cite: pENTR-2B-Gata4 was a gift from Richard Harvey (Addgene plasmid # 98615 ; http://n2t.net/addgene:98615 ; RRID:Addgene_98615)
