[The description below was written by a language model from this plasmid's Addgene catalogue record and pLannotate feature annotations shown in this document.]
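Description:
pENTR-2B-Gata4 is a Gateway entry clone built on the Invitrogen pENTR 2B backbone and carrying the mouse Gata4 coding sequence. It is a small bacterial plasmid (the sequenced record is about 3.6 kb) that replicates from a high-copy ColE1/pUC-type origin and is selected with kanamycin through an aminoglycoside phosphotransferase (KanR) gene. The rrnB T1 and T2 transcription terminators lie upstream of the cloning region, where they limit read-through transcription from the backbone into the insert during propagation in E. coli.

The payload is the roughly 1.3 kb Gata4 open reading frame, inserted by restriction cloning between KpnI and XhoI and flanked by the attL1 and attL2 recombination sites. Gata4 encodes a zinc-finger transcriptional activator that recognises GATA motifs and plays a key role in cardiac development and cardiomyocyte gene expression. As is typical of entry vectors, no promoter is annotated for the insert, so the plasmid is not an expression construct itself. Instead, an LR Clonase reaction between the attL sites and the attR sites of a destination vector transfers the ORF, in a defined orientation, into whatever expression context is needed.

According to the depositor, the insert includes a Kozak sequence for efficient translation initiation in eukaryotic cells and lacks a stop codon, which makes it suited to destination vectors that add C-terminal tags or fusion partners in frame. The associated study concerns cardiac transcription factors and their genomic targets, although the record does not state the specific destination vectors or downstream applications.
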