Features (pLannotate 1.2.2; 7 found; start..end, strand, type, name):
      1..100     +  protein_bind   attL1: mutant version of attL; recombination site for the Gateway® LR reaction LR Clonase™
    142..1464    +  CDS            Gata4: GATA4_MOUSE - Also known as Gata-4. Experimental evidence at protein level: Swiss-Prot protein existence level 1. Transcriptional activator that binds to the consensus sequence 5'-AGATAG-3' and plays a key role in cardiac development (By similarity). In cooperation with TBX5, it binds to cardiac super- enhancers and promotes cardiomyocyte gene expression, while it downregulates endocardial and endothelial gene expression (By similarity). Involved in bone morphogenetic protein (BMP)-mediated induction of cardiac-specific gene expression (By similarity). Binds to BMP response element (BMPRE) DNA
   1481..1580    -  protein_bind   attL2: mutant version of attL; recombination site for the Gateway® LR reaction LR Clonase™
   1703..2512    +  CDS            KanR: aminoglycoside phosphotransferase; aph(3')-Ia; confers resistance to kanamycin in bacteria or G418 (Geneticin®) in eukaryotes
   2602..3190    +  rep_origin     ori: high-copy-number ColE1/pMB1/pBR322/pUC origin of replication
   3358..3401    -  terminator     rrnB T1 terminator: Escherichia coli rrnB; transcription terminator T1 from the E. coli rrnB gene
   3533..3560    +  terminator     rrnB T2 terminator: transcription terminator T2 from the E. coli rrnB gene
>Addgene plasmid #98615 | pENTR-2B-Gata4 | addgene full sequence | sequence record 189186 | Addgene NGS Result
CAAATAATGATTTTATTTTGACTGATAGTGACCTGTTCGTTGCAACAAATTGATAAGCAATGCTTTTTTA
TAATGCCAACTTTGTACAAAAAAGCAGGCTGGCGCCGGAACCAATTCAGTCGACTGGATCCGGTACCGAC
CATGTACCAAAGCCTGGCCATGGCCGCCAACCACGGCCCCCCGCCCGGCGCCTACGAAGCAGGTGGCCCT
GGCGCCTTCATGCACAGCGCGGGCGCCGCGTCCTCGCCCGTCTACGTGCCCACTCCGCGGGTGCCGTCCT
CTGTGCTGGGCCTGTCCTACCTGCAGGGCGGTGGCAGTGCCGCTGCAGCTGGAACCACCTCGGGTGGCAG
CTCCGGGGCCGGCCCGTCGGGTGCAGGGCCTGGGACCCAGCAGGGTAGCCCTGGCTGGAGCCAAGCTGGA
GCCGAGGGAGCCGCCTACACCCCGCCGCCCGTGTCCCCGCGCTTCTCTTTCCCGGGGACTACTGGGTCCC
TGGCGGCCGCTGCCGCCGCTGCCGCAGCCCGGGAAGCTGCAGCCTACGGCAGTGGCGGCGGGGCGGCGGG
CGCTGGTCTGGCTGGCCGAGAGCAGTACGGGCGTCCGGGCTTCGCCGGCTCCTACTCCAGCCCCTACCCA
GCCTACATGGCCGACGTGGGAGCATCCTGGGCCGCAGCCGCTGCCGCCTCTGCCGGCCCCTTCGACAGCC
CAGTCCTGCACAGCCTGCCTGGACGGGCCAACCCCGGAAGACACCCCAATCTCGATATGTTTGATGACTT
CTCAGAAGGCAGAGAGTGTGTCAATTGTGGGGCCATGTCCACCCCACTCTGGAGGCGAGATGGGACGGGA
CACTACCTGTGCAATGCCTGTGGCCTCTATCACAAGATGAACGGCATCAACCGGCCCCTCATTAAGCCTC
AGCGCCGCCTGTCCGCTTCCCGCCGGGTAGGCCTCTCCTGTGCCAACTGCCAGACTACCACCACCACGCT
GTGGCGTCGTAATGCCGAGGGTGAGCCTGTATGTAATGCCTGCGGCCTCTACATGAAGCTCCATGGGGTT
CCCAGGCCTCTTGCAATGCGGAAGGAGGGGATTCAAACCAGAAAACGGAAGCCCAAGAACCTGAATAAAT
CTAAGACGCCAGCAGGTCCTGCTGGTGAGACCCTCCCTCCCTCCAGTGGTGCCTCCAGCGGTAACTCCAG
CAATGCCACTAGCAGCAGCAGCAGCAGTGAAGAGATGCGCCCCATCAAGACAGAGCCCGGGCTGTCATCT
CACTATGGGCACAGCAGCTCCATGTCCCAGACATTCAGTACTGTGTCCGGCCACGGGCCCTCCATCCATC
CAGTGCTGTCTGCTCTGAAGCTGTCCCCACAAGGCTATGCATCTCCTGTCACTCAGACATCGCAGGCCAG
CTCCAAGCAGGACTCTTGGAACAGCCTGGTCCTGGCTGACAGTCATGGGGACATAATCACCGCGCACTCG
AGATATCTAGACCCAGCTTTCTTGTACAAAGTTGGCATTATAAGAAAGCATTGCTTATCAATTTGTTGCA
ACGAACAGGTCACTATCAGTCAAAATAAAATCATTATTTGCCATCCAGCTGCAGCTCTGGCCCGTGTCTC
AAAATCTCTGATGTTACATTGCACAAGATAAAAATATATCATCATGAACAATAAAACTGTCTGCTTACAT
AAACAGTAATACAAGGGGTGTTATGAGCCATATTCAACGGGAAACGTCGAGGCCGCGATTAAATTCCAAC
ATGGATGCTGATTTATATGGGTATAAATGGGCTCGCGATAATGTCGGGCAATCAGGTGCGACAATCTATC
GCTTGTATGGGAAGCCCGATGCGCCAGAGTTGTTTCTGAAACATGGCAAAGGTAGCGTTGCCAATGATGT
TACAGATGAGATGGTCAGACTAAACTGGCTGACGGAATTTATGCCTCTTCCGACCATCAAGCATTTTATC
CGTACTCCTGATGATGCATGGTTACTCACCACTGCGATCCCCGGAAAAACAGCATTCCAGGTATTAGAAG
AATATCCTGATTCAGGTGAAAATATTGTTGATGCGCTGGCAGTGTTCCTGCGCCGGTTGCATTCGATTCC
TGTTTGTAATTGTCCTTTTAACAGCGATCGCGTATTTCGTCTCGCTCAGGCGCAATCACGAATGAATAAC
GGTTTGGTTGATGCGAGTGATTTTGATGACGAGCGTAATGGCTGGCCTGTTGAACAAGTCTGGAAAGAAA
TGCATAAACTTTTGCCATTCTCACCGGATTCAGTCGTCACTCATGGTGATTTCTCACTTGATAACCTTAT
TTTTGACGAGGGGAAATTAATAGGTTGTATTGATGTTGGACGAGTCGGAATCGCAGACCGATACCAGGAT
CTTGCCATCCTATGGAACTGCCTCGGTGAGTTTTCTCCTTCATTACAGAAACGGCTTTTTCAAAAATATG
GTATTGATAATCCTGATATGAATAAATTGCAGTTTCATTTGATGCTCGATGAGTTTTTCTAATCAGAATT
GGTTAATTGGTTGTAACATTATTCAGATTGGGCCCCGTTCCACTGAGCGTCAGACCCCGTAGAAAAGATC
AAAGGATCTTCTTGAGATCCTTTTTTTCTGCGCGTAATCTGCTGCTTGCAAACAAAAAAACCACCGCTAC
CAGCGGTGGTTTGTTTGCCGGATCAAGAGCTACCAACTCTTTTTCCGAAGGTAACTGGCTTCAGCAGAGC
GCAGATACCAAATACTGTTCTTCTAGTGTAGCCGTAGTTAGGCCACCACTTCAAGAACTCTGTAGCACCG
CCTACATACCTCGCTCTGCTAATCCTGTTACCAGTGGCTGCTGCCAGTGGCGATAAGTCGTGTCTTACCG
GGTTGGACTCAAGACGATAGTTACCGGATAAGGCGCAGCGGTCGGGCTGAACGGGGGGTTCGTGCACACA
GCCCAGCTTGGAGCGAACGACCTACACCGAACTGAGATACCTACAGCGTGAGCTATGAGAAAGCGCCACG
CTTCCCGAAGGGAGAAAGGCGGACAGGTATCCGGTAAGCGGCAGGGTCGGAACAGGAGAGCGCACGAGGG
AGCTTCCAGGGGGAAACGCCTGGTATCTTTATAGTCCTGTCGGGTTTCGCCACCTCTGACTTGAGCGTCG
ATTTTTGTGATGCTCGTCAGGGGGGCGGAGCCTATGGAAAAACGCCAGCAACGCGGCCTTTTTACGGTTC
CTGGCCTTTTGCTGGCCTTTTGCTCACATGTTCTTTCCTGCGTTATCCCCTGATTCTGTGGATAACCGTA
TTACCGCTAGCATGGATCTCGGGGACGTCTAACTACTAAGCGAGAGTAGGGAACTGCCAGGCATCAAATA
AAACGAAAGGCTCAGTCGGAAGACTGGGCCTTTCGTTTTATCTGTTGTTTGTCGGTGAACGCTCTCCTGA
GTAGGACAAATCCGCCGGGAGCGGATTTGAACGTTGTGAAGCAACGGCCCGGAGGGTGGCGGGCAGGACG
CCCGCCATAAACTGCCAGGCATCAAACTAAGCAGAAGGCCATCCTGACGGATGGCCTTTTTGCGTTTCTA
CAAACTCTTCCTGTTAGTTAGTTACTTAAGCTCGGGCCC
